Addgene plasmid #26888: pmCherry-CRY2-CreN
Purpose: Expresses N-terminal fragment of Cre fused to CRY2 for blue light-induced activation of DNA recombination when used with CIBN-CreC. Also expresses mCherry.
Depositing lab: Chandra Tucker. Depositing organization: Duke University. Publication: Rapid blue-light-mediated induction of protein interactions in living cells. Kennedy MJ, Hughes RM, Peteya LA, Schwartz JW, Ehlers MD, Tucker CL. Nat Methods. 2010 Dec;7(12):973-5. doi: 10.1038/nmeth.1524 PubMed 21037589.
Backbone
  Vector backbone: pMCherryC1
  Backbone manufacturer: Clontech
  Backbone size w/o insert (bp): 4722
  Vector type: Mammalian Expression
Growth in bacteria
  Bacterial resistance: Kanamycin, 50 μg/mL
  Growth temperature: 37°C
  Growth strain: DH5alpha
  Copy number: High Copy
Gene/Insert
  Gene/Insert name: CRY2-CreN (alt name: Cryptochrome 2, Cre recombinase N terminal fragment)
  Species: A. thaliana (mustard weed)
  Insert size (bp): 2151
  Mutation: aa 19-104 of Cre
  Entrez Gene: cre (a.k.a. P1_gp003); CRY2 (a.k.a. AT1G04400, AT-PHH1, ATCRY2, CRYPTOCHROME 2 APOPROTEIN, F19P19.14, F19P19_14, FHA, PHH1, cryptochrome 2)
  Promoter: CMV
  Cloning method: Restriction Enzyme; 5′ cloning site Sac I (not destroyed); 3′ cloning site Xma I (not destroyed)
  Sequencing primers: 5′ n/a
Terms and licenses: Academic/Nonprofit Terms; Industry Terms: Not Available to Industry
How to cite: pmCherry-CRY2-CreN was a gift from Chandra Tucker (Addgene plasmid # 26888 ; http://n2t.net/addgene:26888 ; RRID:Addgene_26888)
