[The description below was written by a language model from this plasmid's Addgene catalogue record and pLannotate feature annotations shown in this document.]
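Description:
pmCherry-CRY2-CreN is a mammalian expression plasmid built on the Clontech pmCherry-C1 backbone. It supplies one half of a blue-light-inducible split Cre recombinase system. It is propagated in E. coli at high copy from a ColE1/pUC-type origin and selected with kanamycin. The NeoR/KanR gene is preceded by both a bacterial (bla) promoter and the SV40 enhancer/early promoter and is followed by an HSV TK polyadenylation signal, so the same marker can also provide G418 selection in mammalian cells. An f1 origin is present as well. Short hits annotated as ble, bGH poly(A) and SV40 large T antigen fragments are partial matches rather than evidently functional elements.

The payload is a single transcription unit driven by the CMV immediate-early enhancer and promoter and terminated by an SV40 poly(A) signal. In the annotated sequence, mCherry comes first, followed by a picornavirus IRES and then the CRY2-CreN open reading frame. This suggests that the red reporter and the fusion are translated as separate proteins from one bicistronic mRNA, with mCherry marking transfected cells. That fits the catalogue statement that the plasmid "also expresses mCherry". The fusion joins Arabidopsis thaliana cryptochrome 2 to amino acids 19–104 of bacteriophage P1 Cre. The feature table labels only the photolyase homology region of CRY2. The roughly 390 nt gap before the Cre fragment and the recorded insert size suggest that more CRY2 sequence is present.

Blue light causes CRY2 to bind its partner CIB1. When this plasmid is co-expressed with the companion CIBN-CreC construct, illumination brings the two inactive Cre fragments together, reconstituting recombinase activity at loxP sites. This allows optical control of DNA recombination in living cells.
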