Features (pLannotate 1.2.2; 16 found; start..end, strand, type, name):
     61..364     +  enhancer       CMV enhancer: human cytomegalovirus immediate early enhancer
    365..568     +  promoter       CMV promoter: human cytomegalovirus (CMV) immediate early promoter
    613..1320    +  CDS            mCherry: mCherry is a basic (constitutively fluorescent) red fluorescent protein published in 2004, derived from Discosoma sp.. It is reported to be a very rapidly-maturing monomer with low acid sensitivity.
   1669..1917    +  ncRNA          IRES Picorna: Accession: RF00229 - Picornavirus internal ribosome entry site (IRES)
   1950..3443    +  CDS            CRY2PHR: N-terminal photolyase homology region of Arabidopsis thaliana cryptochrome 2 binds to CIB1 upon exposure to blue light (Kennedy et al., 2010)
   3831..4088    +  CDS            Cre (fragment): site-specific recombinase Cre is a site-specific recombinase from bacteriophage P1. Recombination occurs at loxP sequences.
   4118..4202    +  CDS            large T antigen (fragment): large T antigen from SV40 (simian virus 40)
   4225..4346    +  polyA_signal   SV40 poly(A) signal: SV40 polyadenylation signal
   4380..4808    -  rep_origin     f1 ori (sequence partly withheld): f1 bacteriophage origin of replication; arrow indicates direction of (+) strand synthesis
   4835..4939    +  promoter       AmpR promoter: bla
   4941..5298    +  promoter       SV40 promoter: SV40 enhancer and early promoter
   5333..6127    +  CDS            NeoR/KanR: aminoglycoside phosphotransferase from Tn5; aph(3')-II (or nptII); confers resistance to neomycin, kanamycin, and G418 (Geneticin®)
   6148..6300    +  CDS            ble (fragment): BLE_KLEPN - Experimental evidence at protein level: Swiss-Prot protein existence level 1. Binding protein with a strong affinity to the bleomycin family of antibiotics. Binds to CL990; an antimitotic-antibiotic compound. From Klebsiella pneumoniae.
   6359..6406    +  polyA_signal   HSV TK poly(A) signal: herpes simplex virus thymidine kinase polyadenylation signal (Cole and Stacy, 1985)
   6497..6513    -  polyA_signal   bGH poly(A) signal (fragment): bovine growth hormone polyadenylation signal
   6735..7323    +  rep_origin     ori: high-copy-number ColE1/pMB1/pBR322/pUC origin of replication
>Addgene plasmid #26888 | pmCherry-CRY2-CreN | addgene full sequence | sequence record 299819 | Addgene NGS Result
TAGTTATTAATAGTAATCAATTACGGGGTCATTAGTTCATAGCCCATATATGGAGTTCCGCGTTACATAA
CTTACGGTAAATGGCCCGCCTGGCTGACCGCCCAACGACCCCCGCCCATTGACGTCAATAATGACGTATG
TTCCCATAGTAACGCCAATAGGGACTTTCCATTGACGTCAATGGGTGGAGTATTTACGGTAAACTGCCCA
CTTGGCAGTACATCAAGTGTATCATATGCCAAGTACGCCCCCTATTGACGTCAATGACGGTAAATGGCCC
GCCTGGCATTATGCCCAGTACATGACCTTATGGGACTTTCCTACTTGGCAGTACATCTACGTATTAGTCA
TCGCTATTACCATGGTGATGCGGTTTTGGCAGTACATCAATGGGCGTGGATAGCGGTTTGACTCACGGGG
ATTTCCAAGTCTCCACCCCATTGACGTCAATGGGAGTTTGTTTTGGCACCAAAATCAACGGGACTTTCCA
AAATGTCGTAACAACTCCGCCCCATTGACGCAAATGGGCGGTAGGCGTGTACGGTGGGAGGTCTATATAA
GCAGAGCTGGTTTAGTGAACCGTCAGATCCGCTAGCGCTACCGGTCGCCACCATGGTGAGCAAGGGCGAG
GAGGATAACATGGCCATCATCAAGGAGTTCATGCGCTTCAAGGTGCACATGGAGGGCTCCGTGAACGGCC
ACGAGTTCGAGATCGAGGGCGAGGGCGAGGGCCGCCCCTACGAGGGCACCCAGACCGCCAAGCTGAAGGT
GACCAAGGGTGGCCCCCTGCCCTTCGCCTGGGACATCCTGTCCCCTCAGTTCATGTACGGCTCCAAGGCC
TACGTGAAGCACCCCGCCGACATCCCCGACTACTTGAAGCTGTCCTTCCCCGAGGGCTTCAAGTGGGAGC
GCGTGATGAACTTCGAGGACGGCGGCGTGGTGACCGTGACCCAGGACTCCTCCCTGCAGGACGGCGAGTT
CATCTACAAGGTGAAGCTGCGCGGCACCAACTTCCCCTCCGACGGCCCCGTAATGCAGAAGAAGACCATG
GGCTGGGAGGCCTCCTCCGAGCGGATGTACCCCGAGGACGGCGCCCTGAAGGGCGAGATCAAGCAGAGGC
TGAAGCTGAAGGACGGCGGCCACTACGACGCTGAGGTCAAGACCACCTACAAGGCCAAGAAGCCCGTGCA
GCTGCCCGGCGCCTACAACGTCAACATCAAGTTGGACATCACCTCCCACAACGAGGACTACACCATCGTG
GAACAGTACGAACGCGCCGAGGGCCGCCACTCCACCGGCGGCATGGACGAGCTGTACAAGTGTGGCGGCT
AGTACTCCGGTATTGCGGTACCCTTGTACGCCTGTTTTATACTCCCTTCCCGTAACTTAGACGCACAAAA
CCAAGTTCAATAGAAGGGGGTACAAACCAGTACCACCACGAACAAGCACTTCTGTTTCCCCGGTGATGTC
GTATAGACTGCTTGCGTGGTTGAAAGCGACGGATCCGTTATCCGCTTATGTACTTCGAGAAGCCCAGTAC
CACCTCGGAATCTTCGATGCGTTGCGCTCAGCACTCAACCCCAGAGTGTAGCTTAGGCTGATGAGTCTGG
ACATCCCTCACCGGTGACGGTGGTCCAGGCTGCGTTGGCGGCCTACCTATGGCTAACGCCATGGGACGCT
AGTTGTGAACAAGGTGTGAAGAGCCTATTGAGCTACATAAGAATCCTCCGGCCCCTGAATGCGGCTAATC
CCAACCTCGGAGCAGGTGGTCACAAACCAGTGATTGGCCTGTCGTAACGCGCAAGTCCGTGGCGGAACCG
ACTACTTTGGGTGTCCGTGTTTCCTTTTATTTTATTGTGGCTGCTTATGGTGACAATCACAGATTGTTAT
CATAAAGCGAATTGGATAGGATCAAGCTTATCGATACCGTCGACCTCGAGCTCGCCACCATGAAGATGGA
CAAAAAGACTATAGTTTGGTTTAGAAGAGACCTAAGGATTGAGGATAATCCTGCATTAGCAGCAGCTGCT
CACGAAGGATCTGTTTTTCCTGTCTTCATTTGGTGTCCTGAAGAAGAAGGACAGTTTTATCCTGGAAGAG
CTTCAAGATGGTGGATGAAACAATCACTTGCTCACTTATCTCAATCCTTGAAGGCTCTTGGATCTGACCT
CACTTTAATCAAAACCCACAACACGATTTCAGCGATCTTGGATTGTATCCGCGTTACCGGTGCTACAAAA
GTCGTCTTTAACCACCTCTATGATCCTGTTTCGTTAGTTCGGGACCATACCGTAAAGGAGAAGCTGGTGG
AACGTGGGATCTCTGTGCAAAGCTACAATGGAGATCTATTGTATGAACCGTGGGAGATATACTGCGAAAA
GGGCAAACCTTTTACGAGTTTCAATTCTTACTGGAAGAAATGCTTAGATATGTCGATTGAATCCGTTATG
CTTCCTCCTCCTTGGCGGTTGATGCCAATAACTGCAGCGGCTGAAGCGATTTGGGCGTGTTCGATTGAAG
AACTAGGGCTGGAGAATGAGGCCGAGAAACCGAGCAATGCGTTGTTAACTAGAGCTTGGTCTCCAGGATG
GAGCAATGCTGATAAGTTACTAAATGAGTTCATCGAGAAGCAGTTGATAGATTATGCAAAGAACAGCAAG
AAAGTTGTTGGGAATTCTACTTCACTACTTTCTCCGTATCTCCATTTCGGGGAAATAAGCGTCAGACACG
TTTTCCAGTGTGCCCGGATGAAACAAATTATATGGGCAAGAGATAAGAACAGTGAAGGAGAAGAAAGTGC
AGATCTTTTTCTTAGGGGAATCGGTTTAAGAGAGTATTCTCGGTATATATGTTTCAACTTCCCGTTTACT
CACGAGCAATCGTTGTTGAGTCATCTTCGGTTTTTCCCTTGGGATGCTGATGTTGATAAGTTCAAGGCCT
GGAGACAAGGCAGGACCGGTTATCCGTTGGTGGATGCCGGAATGAGAGAGCTTTGGGCTACCGGATGGAT
GCATAACAGAATAAGAGTGATTGTTTCAAGCTTTGCTGTGAAGTTTCTTCTCCTTCCATGGAAATGGGGA
ATGAAGTATTTCTGGGATACACTTTTGGATGCTGATTTGGAATGTGACATCCTTGGCTGGCAGTATATCT
CTGGGAGTATCCCCGATGGCCACGAGCTTGATCGCTTGGACAATCCCGCGTTACAAGGCGCCAAATATGA
CCCAGAAGGTGAGTACATAAGGCAATGGCTTCCCGAGCTTGCGAGATTGCCAACTGAATGGATCCATCAT
CCATGGGACGCTCCTTTAACCGTACTCAAAGCTTCTGGTGTGGAACTCGGAACAAACTATGCGAAACCCA
TTGTAGACATCGACACAGCTCGTGAGCTACTAGCTAAAGCTATTTCAAGAACCCGTGAAGCACAGATCAT
GATCGGAGCAGCACCTGATGAGATTGTAGCAGATAGCTTCGAGGCCTTAGGGGCTAATACCATTAAAGAA
CCTGGTCTTTGCCCATCTGTGTCTTCTAATGACCAACAAGTACCTTCGGCTGTTCGTTACAACGGGTCAA
AGAGAGTGAAACCTGAGGAAGAAGAAGAGAGAGACATGAAGAAATCTAGGGGATTCGATGAAAGGGAGTT
GTTTTCGACTGCTGAATCTTCTTCTTCTTCGAGTGTGTTTTTCGTTTCGCAGTCTTGCTCGTTGGCATCA
GAAGGGAAGAATCTGGAAGGTATTCAAGATTCATCTGATCAGATTACTACAAGTTTGGGAAAAAATGGTT
GCAAAGGTGGCGGTGGCTCTGGAGGTGGTGGGTCCGGAGGAGGCGGCCGCACGAGTGATGAGGTTCGCAA
GAACCTGATGGACATGTTCAGGGATCGCCAGGCGTTTTCTGAGCATACCTGGAAAATGCTTCTGTCCGTT
TGCCGGTCGTGGGCGGCATGGTGCAAGTTGAATAACCGGAAATGGTTTCCCGCAGAACCTGAAGATGTTC
GCGATTATCTTCTATATCTTCAGGCGCGCGGTCTGGCAGTAAAAACTATCCAGCAACATTTGGGCCAGCT
AAACATGCTTCATCGTCGGTCCGGGCTGTAACCCGGGATCCACCGGATCTAGATAACTGATCATAATCAG
CCATACCACATTTGTAGAGGTTTTACTTGCTTTAAAAAACCTCCCACACCTCCCCCTGAACCTGAAACAT
AAAATGAATGCAATTGTTGTTGTTAACTTGTTTATTGCAGCTTATAATGGTTACAAATAAAGCAATAGCA
TCACAAATTTCACAAATAAAGCATTTTTTTCACTGCATTCTAGTTGTGGTTTGTCCAAACTCATCAATGT
ATCTTAAGGCGTAAATTGTAAGCGTTAATATTTTGTTAAAATTCGCGTTAAATTTTTGTTAAATCAGCTC
ATTTTTTAACCAATAGGCCGAAATCGGCAAAATCCCTTATAAATCAAAAGAATAGACCGAGATAGGGT
[37 nt withheld, positions 4479-4515]
AAAGAACGTGGACTCCAACGTCAAAGG
[49 nt withheld, positions 4543-4591]
T
[91 nt withheld, positions 4593-4683]
G
[124 nt withheld, positions 4685-4808]
CAGGTGGCACTTTTCGGGGAAATGTGCGCGGAACCCCTATTTGTTTATTTTTCTAAATACATTCAAATAT
GTATCCGCTCATGAGACAATAACCCTGATAAATGCTTCAATAATATTGAAAAAGGAAGAGTCCTGAGGCG
GAAAGAACCAGCTGTGGAATGTGTGTCAGTTAGGGTGTGGAAAGTCCCCAGGCTCCCCAGCAGGCAGAAG
TATGCAAAGCATGCATCTCAATTAGTCAGCAACCAGGTGTGGAAAGTCCCCAGGCTCCCCAGCAGGCAGA
AGTATGCAAAGCATGCATCTCAATTAGTCAGCAACCATAGTCCCGCCCCTAACTCCGCCCATCCCGCCCC
TAACTCCGCCCAGTTCCGCCCATTCTCCGCCCCATGGCTGACTAATTTTTTTTATTTATGCAGAGGCCGA
GGCCGCCTCGGCCTCTGAGCTATTCCAGAAGTAGTGAGGAGGCTTTTTTGGAGGCCTAGGCTTTTGCAAA
GATCGATCAAGAGACAGGATGAGGATCGTTTCGCATGATTGAACAAGATGGATTGCACGCAGGTTCTCCG
GCCGCTTGGGTGGAGAGGCTATTCGGCTATGACTGGGCACAACAGACAATCGGCTGCTCTGATGCCGCCG
TGTTCCGGCTGTCAGCGCAGGGGCGCCCGGTTCTTTTTGTCAAGACCGACCTGTCCGGTGCCCTGAATGA
ACTGCAAGACGAGGCAGCGCGGCTATCGTGGCTGGCCACGACGGGCGTTCCTTGCGCAGCTGTGCTCGAC
GTTGTCACTGAAGCGGGAAGGGACTGGCTGCTATTGGGCGAAGTGCCGGGGCAGGATCTCCTGTCATCTC
ACCTTGCTCCTGCCGAGAAAGTATCCATCATGGCTGATGCAATGCGGCGGCTGCATACGCTTGATCCGGC
TACCTGCCCATTCGACCACCAAGCGAAACATCGCATCGAGCGAGCACGTACTCGGATGGAAGCCGGTCTT
GTCGATCAGGATGATCTGGACGAAGAGCATCAGGGGCTCGCGCCAGCCGAACTGTTCGCCAGGCTCAAGG
CGAGCATGCCCGACGGCGAGGATCTCGTCGTGACCCATGGCGATGCCTGCTTGCCGAATATCATGGTGGA
AAATGGCCGCTTTTCTGGATTCATCGACTGTGGCCGGCTGGGTGTGGCGGACCGCTATCAGGACATAGCG
TTGGCTACCCGTGATATTGCTGAAGAGCTTGGCGGCGAATGGGCTGACCGCTTCCTCGTGCTTTACGGTA
TCGCCGCTCCCGATTCGCAGCGCATCGCCTTCTATCGCCTTCTTGACGAGTTCTTCTGAGCGGGACTCTG
GGGTTCGAAATGACCGACCAAGCGACGCCCAACCTGCCATCACGAGATTTCGATTCCACCGCCGCCTTCT
ATGAAAGGTTGGGCTTCGGAATCGTTTTCCGGGACGCCGGCTGGATGATCCTCCAGCGCGGGGATCTCAT
GCTGGAGTTCTTCGCCCACCCTAGGGGGAGGCTAACTGAAACACGGAAGGAGACAATACCGGAAGGAACC
CGCGCTATGACGGCAATAAAAAGACAGAATAAAACGCACGGTGTTGGGTCGTTTGTTCATAAACGCGGGG
TTCGGTCCCAGGGCTGGCACTCTGTCGATACCCCACCGAGACCCCATTGGGGCCAATACGCCCGCGTTTC
TTCCTTTTCCCCACCCCACCCCCCAAGTTCGGGTGAAGGCCCAGGGCTCGCAGCCAACGTCGGGGCGGCA
GGCCCTGCCATAGCCTCAGGTTACTCATATATACTTTAGATTGATTTAAAACTTCATTTTTAATTTAAAA
GGATCTAGGTGAAGATCCTTTTTGATAATCTCATGACCAAAATCCCTTAACGTGAGTTTTCGTTCCACTG
AGCGTCAGACCCCGTAGAAAAGATCAAAGGATCTTCTTGAGATCCTTTTTTTCTGCGCGTAATCTGCTGC
TTGCAAACAAAAAAACCACCGCTACCAGCGGTGGTTTGTTTGCCGGATCAAGAGCTACCAACTCTTTTTC
CGAAGGTAACTGGCTTCAGCAGAGCGCAGATACCAAATACTGTTCTTCTAGTGTAGCCGTAGTTAGGCCA
CCACTTCAAGAACTCTGTAGCACCGCCTACATACCTCGCTCTGCTAATCCTGTTACCAGTGGCTGCTGCC
AGTGGCGATAAGTCGTGTCTTACCGGGTTGGACTCAAGACGATAGTTACCGGATAAGGCGCAGCGGTCGG
GCTGAACGGGGGGTTCGTGCACACAGCCCAGCTTGGAGCGAACGACCTACACCGAACTGAGATACCTACA
GCGTGAGCTATGAGAAAGCGCCACGCTTCCCGAAGGGAGAAAGGCGGACAGGTATCCGGTAAGCGGCAGG
GTCGGAACAGGAGAGCGCACGAGGGAGCTTCCAGGGGGAAACGCCTGGTATCTTTATAGTCCTGTCGGGT
TTCGCCACCTCTGACTTGAGCGTCGATTTTTGTGATGCTCGTCAGGGGGGCGGAGCCTATGGAAAAACGC
CAGCAACGCGGCCTTTTTACGGTTCCTGGCCTTTTGCTGGCCTTTTGCTCACATGTTCTTTCCTGCGTTA
TCCCCTGATTCTGTGGATAACCGTATTACCGCCATGCAT
