>Addgene plasmid #26888 | pmCherry-CRY2-CreN | addgene partial sequence | sequence record 33092 | 26888 with mCherry-F
CGAGCGGATGTACCCCGAGGACGGCGCCCTGAAGGGCGAGATCAAGCAGAGGCTGAAGCTGAAGGACGGC
GGCCACTACGACGCTGAGGTCAAGACCACCTACAAGGCCAAGAAGCCCGTGCAGCTGCCCGGCGCCTACA
ACGTCAACATCAAGTTGGACATCACCTCCCACAACGAGGACTACACCATCGTGGAACAGTACGAACGCGC
CGAGGGCCGCCACTCCACCGGCGGCATGGACGAGCTGTACAAGTGTGGCGGCTAGTACTCCGGTATTGCG
GTACCCTTGTACGCCTGTTTTATACTCCCTTCCCGTAACTTAGACGCACAAAACCAAGTTCAATAGAAGG
GGGTACAAACCAGTACCACCACGAACAAGCACTTCTGTTTCCCCGGTGATGTCGTATAGACTGCTTGCGT
GGTTGAAAGCGACGGATCCGTTATCCGCTTATGTACTTCGAGAAGCCCAGTACCACCTCGGAATCTTCGA
TGCGTTGCGCTCAGCACTCAACCCCAGAGTGTAGCTTAGGCTGATGAGTCTGGACATCCCTCACCGGTGA
CGGTGGTCCAGGCTGCGTTGGCGGCCTACCTATGGCTAACGCCATGGGACGCTAGTTGTGAACAAGGTGT
GAAGAGCCTATTGAGCTACATAAGAATCCTCCGGCCCCTGAATGCGGCTAATCCCAACCTCGGAGCAGGT
GGTCACAAACCAGTGATTGGCCTGTCGTAACGCGCAAGTCCGTGGCGGAACCGACTACTTTGGGTGTCCG
TGTTTCCTTTTATTTTATTGTGGCTGCTTATGGTGACAATCACAGATTGTTATCATAAAGCGAATTGGAT
AGGATCAAGCTTATCGATACCGTCGACCTC
