>Addgene plasmid #26888 | pmCherry-CRY2-CreN | addgene partial sequence | sequence record 33093 | 26888 with CMV-F
ACCGTCAGATCCGCTAGCGCTACCGGTCGCCACCATGGTGAGCAAGGGCGAGGAGGATAACATGGCCATC
ATCAAGGAGTTCATGCGCTTCAAGGTGCACATGGAGGGCTCCGTGAACGGCCACGAGTTCGAGATCGAGG
GCGAGGGCGAGGGCCGCCCCTACGAGGGCACCCAGACCGCCAAGCTGAAGGTGACCAAGGGTGGCCCCCT
GCCCTTCGCCTGGGACATCCTGTCCCCTCAGTTCATGTACGGCTCCAAGGCCTACGTGAAGCACCCCGCC
GACATCCCCGACTACTTGAAGCTGTCCTTCCCCGAGGGCTTCAAGTGGGAGCGCGTGATGAACTTCGAGG
ACGGCGGCGTGGTGACCGTGACCCAGGACTCCTCCCTGCAGGACGGCGAGTTCATCTACAAGGTGAAGCT
GCGCGGCACCAACTTCCCCTCCGACGGCCCCGTAATGCAGAAGAAGACCATGGGCTGGGAGGCCTCCTCC
GAGCGGATGTACCCCGAGGACGGCGCCCTGAAGGGCGAGATCAAGCAGAGGCTGAAGCTGAAGGACGGCG
GCCACTACGACGCTGAGGTCAAGACCACCTACAAGGCCAAGAAGCCCGTGCAGCTGCCCGGCGCCTACAA
CGTCAACATCAAGTTGGACATCACCTCCCACAACGAGGACTACACCATCGTGGAACAGTACGAACGCGCC
GAGGGCCGCCACTCCACCGGCGGCATGGACGAGCTGTACAAGTGTGGCGGCTAGTACTCCGGTATTGCGG
TACCCTTGTACGCCTGTTTTATACTCCCTTCCCGTAACTTAGACGCACAAAACCAAGTTCAATAGAAGGG
GGTACAAACCAGTACCACCACGAACAAGCACTTCTGTTTCCCCGGTGATGTCGTATAGACTG
