>Addgene plasmid #26888 | pmCherry-CRY2-CreN | addgene partial sequence | sequence record 111283 | mCherry-F2 5'-tggcatggacgagctgtac-3'
CGCCTGTTTTATACTCCCTTCCCGTAACTTAGACGCACAAAACCAAGTTCAATAGAAGGGGGTACAAACC
AGTACCACCACGAACAAGCACTTCTGTTTCCCCGGTGATGTCGTATAGACTGCTTGCGTGGTTGAAAGCG
ACGGATCCGTTATCCGCTTATGTACTTCGAGAAGCCCAGTACCACCTCGGAATCTTCGATGCGTTGCGCT
CAGCACTCAACCCCAGAGTGTAGCTTAGGCTGATGAGTCTGGACATCCCTCACCGGTGACGGTGGTCCAG
GCTGCGTTGGCGGCCTACCTATGGCTAACGCCATGGGACGCTAGTTGTGAACAAGGTGTGAAGAGCCTAT
TGAGCTACATAAGAATCCTCCGGCCCCTGAATGCGGCTAATCCCAACCTCGGAGCAGGTGGTCACAAACC
AGTGATTGGCCTGTCGTAACGCGCAAGTCCGTGGCGGAACCGACTACTTTGGGTGTCCGTGTTTCCTTTT
ATTTTATTGTGGCTGCTTATGGTGACAATCACAGATTGTTATCATAAAGCGAATTGGATAGGATCAAGCT
TATCGATACCGTCGACCTCGAGCTCGCCACCATGAAGATGGACAAAAAGACTATAGTTTGGTTTAGAAGA
GACCTAAGGATTGAGGATAATCCTGCATTAGCAGCAGCTGCTCACGAAGGATCTGTTTTTCCTGTCTTCA
TTTGGTGTCCTGAAGAAGAAGGACAGTTTTATCCTGGAAGAGCTTCAAGATGGTGGATGAAACAATCACT
TGCTCACTTATCTCAATCCTTGAAGGCTCTTGGATCTGACCTCACTTTAATCAA
