>Addgene plasmid #26888 | pmCherry-CRY2-CreN | addgene partial sequence | sequence record 111313 | SV40pA-R 5'-GAAATTTGTGATGCTATTGC-3'
ACAACAACAATTGCATTCATTTTATGTTTCAGGTTCAGGGGGAGGTGTGGGAGGTTTTTTAAAGCAAGTA
AAACCTCTACAAATGTGGTATGGCTGATTATGATCAGTTATCTAGATCCGGTGGATCCCGGGTTACAGCC
CGGACCGACGATGAAGCATGTTTAGCTGGCCCAAATGTTGCTGGATAGTTTTTACTGCCAGACCGCGCGC
CTGAAGATATAGAAGATAATCGCGAACATCTTCAGGTTCTGCGGGAAACCATTTCCGGTTATTCAACTTG
CACCATGCCGCCCACGACCGGCAAACGGACAGAAGCATTTTCCAGGTATGCTCAGAAAACGCCTGGCGAT
CCCTGAACATGTCCATCAGGTTCTTGCGAACCTCATCACTCGTGCGGCCGCCTCCTCCGGACCCACCACC
TCCAGAGCCACCGCCACCTTTGCAACCATTTTTTCCCAAACTTGTAGTAATCTGATCAGATGAATCTTGA
ATACCTTCCAGATTCTTCCCTTCTGATGCCAACGAGCAAGACTGCGAAACGAAAAACACACTCGAAGAAG
AAGAAGATTCAGCAGTCGAAAACAACTCCCTTTCATCGAATCCCCTAGATTTCTTCATGTCTCTCTCTTC
TTCTTCCTCAGGTTTCACTCTCTTTGACCCGTTGTAACGAACAGCCGAAGGTACTTGTTGGTCATTAGAA
GACACAGATGGGCAAAGACCAGGTTCTTTAATGGTATTAGCCCCTAAGGCCTCGAAGCTATCTGCTACAA
TCTCATCAGGTGCTGCTCCGATCATGATCTGTGCTTCACGGGTTCTTGAAATAGCTTTAGCTAGTAGCTC
ACGAGCTGTGTCGATGTCTACAATGG
